>Addgene plasmid #227837 | pHM1 KGA-WT | addgene full sequence | sequence record 488854 | Addgene NGS Result
GCTCGTCAGGGGGGCGGAGCCTATGGAAAAACGCCAGCAACGCGGCCTTTTTACGGTTCCTGGCCTTTTG
CTGGCCTTTTGCTCACATGTTCTTTCCTGCGTTATCCCCTGATTCTGTGGATAACCGTATTACCGCCTTT
GAGTGAGCTGATACCGCTCGCCGCAGCCGAACGACCGAGCGCAGCGAGTCAGTGAGCGAGGAAGCGGAAG
AGCGCCCAATACGCAAACCGCCTCTCCCCGCGCGTTGGCCGATTCATTAATGCAGCTGGCACGACAGGTT
TCCCGACTGGAAAGCGGGCAGTGAGCGCAACGCAATTAATGTGAGTTAGCTCACTCATTAGGCACCCCAG
GCTTTACACTTTATGCTTCCGGCTCGTATGTTGTGTGGAATTGTGAGCGGATAACAATTTCACACAGGAA
ACAGCTATGACCATGATTACGCCAAGCTTGCATGCGCGGCCGCACTGACTGGGCCGGCCTGCTAAATTGC
AACCCCGTGTTTTTGAAAAAATACATCATAACAGAGAAAACTCTTTAAAATCATATTGTTCAGCCAGGTC
ACAGTCAAGGACAATTTTGAATTTGACTCAATTTCAGTTACAGGCTCGGATAACGGCGCTGCCACGACCA
CCCTGGCCCCTTCTGACCCAACTTGTTAAATATTAATCTAAATACAAATAAGATTTAGTATGAACATTTA
CTGTTCATTTTGAATGTTGTTTTTTTACACATTTTCGTAGTTGAAAATTTTGACATATTTTAAGTGTTGG
AAAAGATATGAGACATTTGAGCGAACTCGTCCAAATTTGTGAAAATTTCCAAAAATCATCGTGAAAAATT
AAAAAACATATTTTCAGAGAAAAGGCTTAAACATTTTTGAATATGAATAAGTAACCTTTTTTAAAAATCG
GCATGTTTTTTTCTTTGAAGATCAATATTTTTGCGAAAGCCTACGATACTAAAAAATATTAACAGCAAAA
AGGTGTAAAATTAAAAAGTGATTGTTTCATCTGTTGACAAAAGTTTTGTCAAACAACTGGTTTTGGAATT
TATATGCAAAAACCTGTAAAAAGAGTGTTTATTGAATCTTGGACTTGACTTGTTTCATCGGACTGTAATT
TAGCAGGGGCTTAAGATAGGATGAATTGGTAAAGTGATAAAATATAGCTATTGGTATGCAAAATATTGTT
ACAATTGATTACTTTTTGGTATCATTCACGTTTCTGAAGTTACCGCCACTCAAAGTTAAATAAAATAATT
TTTGCAAGCATTTTTGACAACTTAAACGAATATGGCGGGACCAAAAAGGCCATGCCTGGAGCTGTTATTG
CATGTTTTTGATAAACTTACTGTCATACATCAGGGTACATAAGGTTTTTGATTTCACACAAAGAAAAAAA
AATCGAAAAAAAAACAATTTTTTTCCGTTGTCATAGTTGAAAAACCCTGTTGCTAAACAATTCTTCTAAT
TTTTCGTGGTAACTGCTACACAATCGGATTAAGGAAACCTAATTTTTTCTCACATATGTTGGAGAGCCTC
GATATTCTTGAACTTTTTGCATTCATTGTTTAATGTTTCTTCACATAGCTTCGTATATATTGCCAGCAAT
GCAAATCTTGAGCCATCGGTTGAAATGATTTTGAAAAGGTGCTCGGCATATCTGGGCTGAAAAAAAACTT
TTGTTTCAACGCATTAAACACTTTTCGGGGTTCTGTTCCAATTTTTTAAATAGTTGTAACACCCGCTAGA
ATTTCCGTTTCACCAAAGAAATCTTTGTTCACAGATTATTATATATTTCTTTTTTATGTATTTTGTCCAG
GTGATCCTAAATGTTTAAAAAACGTTCCAGCAGCTTTTAGTCTATACGAAGTATATTTTTTCTTATTTTG
GTTTATCGGAGGTATGCAGTTCCAAATGTTGGATTTTCTACCCTACTAGAAATTTCCTTTAGTTATACAA
TTTTAATTCGAAGTTGTATCTTGAAAAGGAAACCATCATCAACAACAAATAAGCTTGAGACTAGAATTGC
TAATCGTCTGCACCAAATATGAAATTCGTTGAATAAATTATATAAAACAGTTGACAATCATAAAGTATTT
TACATACATATGTATAGTTAATGTCATATTAGCATATTTAGTATTGAGTTAACACGCAGAAATACCAAAG
AAACCCTGTTTAATTCATTTCCATGTTTTATTCGCTTTAACTAGGGAATGACCAGAATAAGTGGAGCGAT
ATTCAAAAAAAAAAATTGTATCGGAAAGCTGACATTCTCTACTATAAGAATATGACTGAAATTTTTGCCC
ATTCGGGCTGGAAATCTGAATGGAAATTGTTTATATGAGGGGATCCATGGTTGTAGTTACAATTTTGAGA
AAAAAGTTTAAATTTTAGGGGAAAAGATGTTGAATGAATCATTATGGTGTTGGTCGACACATTGATCATG
CTGATATCGATCAGAAAAATTAAATTTGGGCTTTTATATAGTTTCGAAAAAACACGTTTAAATTTTTGAA
AAATTTTACGTTAGGGTGGAATTGAACCCCAGAGTCCCACCATGCTTGTCATCCACTCTATCCACTCGGC
CATCTCGCTGTTGCAGGCAGTACTAATTGGGGATAGTGAAAAGAGTTAACGTAGAATTTCAGACGTAAAA
ATTTCAGATTTCCAGCCCGAATGGGCAAAAATTTCAGTCATATTCTTATAGTAGAGAATGTCAGCTTTCC
GATACAATATTTTTTTTTTGAATATCGCTCCACTTATTCTGGTCATTCCCTAGTAAGTTTTTTCAGTTTT
ACCAGAAATAAAACCACTCATAAAAACTATAAACTACACATTTAAACTGTAAATGTTGGAAATCATTTTG
ACCATCAAACAATAGCTATCGGAAAATGCAAAGGCCATTCCGTGATGGCACGCTCTTCTTCTATCCATCG
CTCCTTTTCAACGAAACACACACACAAACGCAGACTATTGGAAAAGAAAAATATAGAAAAAACCTTTTTT
CTCCTTGTCCCTTGTGTTGATCTCACTTTTCAGTGGACGTGTGCAGTGTGGAGGCCAGAGACTGTGCTGA
CCGACGGACGCGCAGGCGGTAAACATACGTTGCAGTGGAGAGTGTAGTCCCTCGTCGGCTCTCTGTGTAT
TTCTTTCAATGCCTGTGTCTCGGTCTATCTTTGTCTCTATCTGTTTTAAAAGTTTTTTGCAAAGTTTCAA
TTTCTTTTTTATTTTCTCTTCTTTTTTTGCGCATTTATTTTTTTTAAAGAGCGCTGTTCTTCAATTGGAA
AACAGTATAACGATCGAAATAAAAAAAAAACTTGAAATAGTATCGGAATTGAGATGGGGGCAATTGAAAT
TGAAGACGCAACAAAAACATGTTTTTATCGTCTGAAATTATCTAAACTTTGAATCTAACGTGTCAATGGC
TACTTTTACAGTAGACTTTTTAGAGTAATGTTAAAAAGGATAATATAGGTTTTTCTTCAAACTATTTTGT
CACGCCGCATATATTCTTTTCATATTCCATTCGCAAAGTGCATGATGTAACAAAAATGAAACGTCATAAT
TTTTTAATCTTTCACACTTTTTTTGCCGGCCGTTAAATCAAAATCAAATCAACTTAATCCAACACGTGCG
GGCTTGCAATTTTATTACACCGGTGTCCTACAGCGCCATGTTATCTTCTTTGATTAGAGATCTCTCACGC
AACATTTGACATTGAAAATTTTGTCTCCGAATTGTTGTGTACCTACTTTGTCCCGATGTCCCAAATTTTC
ACTGATAACAAGAGATATCTCAACTGTTCTTATCACGTTGATACGTAGAACGTTTTACACTAAACCAAAT
TGCAGTCCCCTTCTACGAACCGTTTGCTAATTGTTTTGCATAGAACAGTGATCAATGTGTTGTGCTCACT
AGTCAATGATGTTCGTCTCTCATTTTTCCTACAACTTCACTGAAAAGGTTTTGAATATCTGGTGATTGTA
GGCAATCACACCACAGTTAATGGCCTGGCAAATAATGATAAGCGTGTGATAAACCTCACAAAAATACGCC
TAGAAGTGGTGATATCGCTAGTTTTGTGTCCTTTCGATTTTTTTCGTGTTGCTTTTTTCTGTGGATAAAC
CTTTGAACTTTACATTTTGTTTTCAGAGGCGCGCCTCTAGAGGATCCCCGGGATTGGCCAAAGGACCCAA
AGGTATGTTTCGAATGATACTAACATAACATAGAACATTTTCAGGAGGACCCTTGGCTAGCATGATGCGG
CTGCGAGGCTCGGGGATGCTGCGGGACCTGCTCCTGCGGTCGCCCGCAGGAGTATCGGCGACTCTGCGGC
GGGCACAGCCCTTGGTCACCCTGTGCCGGCGTCCCCGAGGCGGGGGACGGCCGGCCGCGGGCCCGGCTGC
CGCCGCGCGACTCCACCCGTGGTGGGGCGGGGGCGGCTGGCCGGCGGAGCCCCTCGCGCGGGGCCTGTCC
AGCTCTCCTTCGGAGATCTTGCAGGAGCTGGGCAAGGGGAGCACGCATCCGCAGCCCGGGGTGTCGCCAC
CCGCTGCCCCGGCGGCGCCCGGCCCCAAGGACGGCCCCGGGGAGACGGACGCGTTTGGCAACAGCGAGGG
CAAAGAGCTGGTGGCCTCAGGTGAAAATAAAATAAAACAGGGTCTGTTACCTAGCTTGGAAGATTTGCTG
TTCTATACAATTGCTGAAGGACAAGAGAAAATACCTGTTCATAAATTTATTACAGCACTCAAATCTACAG
GATTGCGAACGTCTGATCCCAGGTTGAAAGAGTGTATGGATATGTTAAGATTAACTCTTCAAACAACATC
AGATGGTGTCATGCTAGACAAAGATCTTTTTAAAAAATGTGTTCAGAGCAACATTGTTTTGTTGACACAA
GCATTTAGAAGAAAGTTTGTGATTCCTGACTTTATGTCTTTTACCTCACACATTGATGAGTTATATGAAA
GTGCTAAAAAGCAGTCTGGAGGAAAGGTTGCAGATTATATTCCTCAACTGGCCAAATTCAGTCCCGATTT
GTGGGGTGTGTCTGTTTGTACAGTAGATGGACAGAGGCATTCTACTGGAGATACCAAAGTTCCCTTCTGT
CTTCAGTCCTGTGTAAAACCTTTGAAATATGCCATTGCTGTTAATGATCTTGGAACTGAATATGTGCATC
GATATGTTGGAAAAGAGCCGAGTGGACTAAGATTCAACAAACTATTTTTGAATGAAGATGATAAACCACA
TAATCCTATGGTAAATGCTGGAGCAATTGTTGTGACTTCACTAATAAAGCAAGGAGTAAATAATGCTGAA
AAATTTGACTATGTCATGCAGTTTTTGAATAAGATGGCTGGTAATGAATATGTTGGATTCAGTAATGCAA
CGTTTCAGTCTGAAAGAGAAAGTGGAGATCGAAATTTTGCAATAGGATATTACTTAAAAGAAAAGAAGTG
TTTTCCAGAAGGCACAGACATGGTTGGTATATTAGACTTCTACTTCCAGCTGTGCTCCATTGAAGTGACT
TGTGAATCAGCCAGTGTGATGGCTGCGACACTGGCTAATGGTGGTTTCTGCCCAATTACTGGTGAAAGAG
TACTGAGCCCTGAAGCAGTTCGAAATACATTGAGTTTGATGCATTCCTGTGGCATGTATGACTTCTCAGG
GCAGTTTGCTTTCCATGTTGGTCTTCCTGCAAAATCTGGAGTTGCTGGGGGCATTCTTTTAGTTGTCCCC
AATGTTATGGGTATGATGTGCTGGTCTCCTCCTCTGGATAAGATGGGCAACAGTGTTAAGGGAATTCACT
TTTGTCACGATCTTGTTTCTCTGTGTAATTTCCATAACTATGATAATTTGAGACACTTTGCAAAAAAACT
TGATCCTCGAAGAGAAGGTGGTGATCAAAGGGTAAAGTCAGTGATAAATCTTTTGTTTGCTGCATATACT
GGAGATGTGTCTGCACTTCGAAGATTTGCTTTGTCAGCTATGGACATGGAACAGCGGGACTATGATTCTA
GAACAGCACTCCATGTAGCTGCTGCAGAGGGTCATGTTGAAGTTGTTAAATTTTTGCTGGAAGCCTGCAA
AGTAAACCCTTTCCCCAAGGACAGGTGGAATAACACTCCCATGGATGAAGCACTGCACTTTGGACACCAT
GATGTATTTAAAATTCTCCAAGAATACCAAGTCCAGTACACACCTCAAGGAGATTCTGACAACGGGAAGG
AAAATCAAACAGTCCATAAGAATCTTGATGGATTGTTGGGTACCGCTGTCTCATCCTACTTTCACCTAGT
TAACTGCTTGTCTTAAAATCTATGCTTCTCTTTAGTATCTAAAATTTTCCTAGAAGCTTACAAGTATATA
AATGGTCTCTTCTCAATAAAGGTTGTATATTTATTCATCTTATTGAATCTGCCATTTCCTCGTTTTTGCG
AGTTTATATACCTTCCAATTTTCTTTCTATTGTATTTTCAACTTCTAATTTTAATTCAGGGAAACTGCTG
TACCGGTAGAAAAAATGAGTAAAGGAGAAGAACTTTTCACTGGAGTTGTCCCAATTCTTGTTGAATTAGA
TGGTGATGTTAATGGGCACAAATTTTCTGTCAGTGGAGAGGGTGAAGGTGATGCAACATACGGAAAACTT
ACCCTTAAATTTATTTGCACTACTGGAAAACTACCTGTTCCATGGGTAAGTTTAAACATATATATACTAA
CTAACCCTGATTATTTAAATTTTCAGCCAACACTTGTCACTACTTTCTGTTATGGTGTTCAATGCTTCTC
GAGATACCCAGATCATATGAAACGGCATGACTTTTTCAAGAGTGCCATGCCCGAAGGTTATGTACAGGAA
AGAACTATATTTTTCAAAGATGACGGGAACTACAAGACACGTAAGTTTAAACAGTTCGGTACTAACTAAC
CATACATATTTAAATTTTCAGGTGCTGAAGTCAAGTTTGAAGGTGATACCCTTGTTAATAGAATCGAGTT
AAAAGGTATTGATTTTAAAGAAGATGGAAACATTCTTGGACACAAATTGGAATACAACTATAACTCACAC
AATGTATACATCATGGCAGACAAACAAAAGAATGGAATCAAAGTTGTAAGTTTAAACATGATTTTACTAA
CTAACTAATCTGATTTAAATTTTCAGAACTTCAAAATTAGACACAACATTGAAGATGGAAGCGTTCAACT
AGCAGACCATTATCAACAAAATACTCCAATTGGCGATGGCCCTGTCCTTTTACCAGACAACCATTACCTG
TCCACACAATCTGCCCTTTCGAAAGATCCCAACGAAAAGAGAGACCACATGGTCCTTCTTGAGTTTGTAA
CAGCTGCTGGGATTACACATGGCATGGATGAACTATACAAATAGCATTCGTAGAATTCCAACTGAGCGCC
GGTCGCTACCCAGCTTTCTTGTACAAAGTGGTGATATCTGAGCTCCGCATCGGCCGCTGTCATCAGATCG
CCATCTCGCGCCCGTGCCTCTGACTTCTAAGTCCAATTACTCTTCAACATCCCTACATGCTCTTTCTCCC
TGTGCTCCCACCCCCTATTTTTGTTATTATCAAAAAACTTCTCTTAATTTCTTTGTTTTTTAGCTTCTTT
TAAGTCACCTCTAACAATGAAATTGTGTAGATTCAAAAATAGAATTAATTCGTAATAAAAAGTCGAAAAA
AATTGTGCTCCCTCCCCCCATTAATAATAATTCTATCCCAAAATCTACACAATGTTCTGTGTACACTTCT
TATGTTTTTTACTTCTGATAAATTTTTTTGAAACATCATAGAAAAAACCGCACACAAAATACCTTATCAT
ATGTTACGTTTCAGTTTATGACCGCAATTTTTATTTCTTCGCACGTCTGGGCCTCTCATGACGTCAAATC
ATGCTCATCGTGAAAAAGTTTTGGAGTATTTTTGGAATTTTTCAATCAAGTGAAAGTTTATGAAATTAAT
TTTCCTGCTTTTGCTTTTTGGGGTTTCCCCTATTGTTTGTCAAGATTTCGAGGACGGCGTTTTTCTTGCT
AAAATCACAAGTATTGATGAGCACGATGCAAGAAAGATCGGAAGAAGGTTTGGGTTTGAGGCTCAGTGGA
AGGTGAGTAGAAGTTGATAATTTGAAATTGGAGTAGTGTCTATGGGGTTTTTGCCTTAAATGACAGAATA
CATTCCCAATATACCAAACATAACTGTTTCTACTAGTCGGCCGTACGGGCCCTTTCGTCTCGCGCGTTTC
GGTGATGACGGTGAAAACCTCTGACACATGCAGCTCCCGGAGACGGTCACAGCTTGTCTGTAAGCGGATG
CCGGGAGCAGACAAGCCCGTCAGGGCGCGTCAGCGGGTGTTGGCGGGTGTCGGGGCTGGCTTAACTATGC
GGCATCAGAGCAGATTGTACTGAGAGTGCACCATATGCGGTGTGAAATACCGCACAGATGCGTAAGGAGA
AAATACCGCATCAGGCGGCCTTAATTAAGGGCCTCGTGATACGCCTATTTTTATAGGTTAATGTCATGAT
AATAATGGTTTCTTAGACGTCAGGTGGCACTTTTCGGGGAAATGTGCGCGGAACCCCTATTTGTTTATTT
TTCTAAATACATTCAAATATGTATCCGCTCATGAGACAATAACCCTGATAAATGCTTCAATAATATTGAA
AAAGGAAGAGTATGAGTATTCAACATTTCCGTGTCGCCCTTATTCCCTTTTTTGCGGCATTTTGCCTTCC
TGTTTTTGCTCACCCAGAAACGCTGGTGAAAGTAAAAGATGCTGAAGATCAGTTGGGTGCACGAGTGGGT
TACATCGAACTGGATCTCAACAGCGGTAAGATCCTTGAGAGTTTTCGCCCCGAAGAACGTTTTCCAATGA
TGAGCACTTTTAAAGTTCTGCTATGTGGCGCGGTATTATCCCGTATTGACGCCGGGCAAGAGCAACTCGG
TCGCCGCATACACTATTCTCAGAATGACTTGGTTGAGTACTCACCAGTCACAGAAAAGCATCTTACGGAT
GGCATGACAGTAAGAGAATTATGCAGTGCTGCCATAACCATGAGTGATAACACTGCGGCCAACTTACTTC
TGACAACGATCGGAGGACCGAAGGAGCTAACCGCTTTTTTGCACAACATGGGGGATCATGTAACTCGCCT
TGATCGTTGGGAACCGGAGCTGAATGAAGCCATACCAAACGACGAGCGTGACACCACGATGCCTGTAGCA
ATGGCAACAACGTTGCGCAAACTATTAACTGGCGAACTACTTACTCTAGCTTCCCGGCAACAATTAATAG
ACTGGATGGAGGCGGATAAAGTTGCAGGACCACTTCTGCGCTCGGCCCTTCCGGCTGGCTGGTTTATTGC
TGATAAATCTGGAGCCGGTGAGCGTGGGTCTCGCGGTATCATTGCAGCACTGGGGCCAGATGGTAAGCCC
TCCCGTATCGTAGTTATCTACACGACGGGGAGTCAGGCAACTATGGATGAACGAAATAGACAGATCGCTG
AGATAGGTGCCTCACTGATTAAGCATTGGTAACTGTCAGACCAAGTTTACTCATATATACTTTAGATTGA
TTTAAAACTTCATTTTTAATTTAAAAGGATCTAGGTGAAGATCCTTTTTGATAATCTCATGACCAAAATC
CCTTAACGTGAGTTTTCGTTCCACTGAGCGTCAGACCCCGTAGAAAAGATCAAAGGATCTTCTTGAGATC
CTTTTTTTCTGCGCGTAATCTGCTGCTTGCAAACAAAAAAACCACCGCTACCAGCGGTGGTTTGTTTGCC
GGATCAAGAGCTACCAACTCTTTTTCCGAAGGTAACTGGCTTCAGCAGAGCGCAGATACCAAATACTGTT
CTTCTAGTGTAGCCGTAGTTAGGCCACCACTTCAAGAACTCTGTAGCACCGCCTACATACCTCGCTCTGC
TAATCCTGTTACCAGTGGCTGCTGCCAGTGGCGATAAGTCGTGTCTTACCGGGTTGGACTCAAGACGATA
GTTACCGGATAAGGCGCAGCGGTCGGGCTGAACGGGGGGTTCGTGCACACAGCCCAGCTTGGAGCGAACG
ACCTACACCGAACTGAGATACCTACAGCGTGAGCTATGAGAAAGCGCCACGCTTCCCGAAGGGAGAAAGG
CGGACAGGTATCCGGTAAGCGGCAGGGTCGGAACAGGAGAGCGCACGAGGGAGCTTCCAGGGGGAAACGC
CTGGTATCTTTATAGTCCTGTCGGGTTTCGCCACCTCTGACTTGAGCGTCGATTTTTGTGAT
Features (pLannotate 1.2.2; 15 found; start..end, strand, type, name):
     77..210     +  rep_origin     RSF ori (fragment): Plasmids containing the RSF 1030 origin of replication can be propagated in E. coli cells that contain additional plasmids with compatible origins.
    212..304     +  CDS            lacI (fragment): lac repressor; lacI; The lac repressor binds to the lac operator to inhibit transcription in E. coli. This inhibition can be relieved by adding lactose or isopropyl-β-D-thiogalactopyranoside (IPTG).
    317..338     +  protein_bind   CAP binding site: CAP binding activates transcription in the presence of cAMP. E. coli catabolite activator protein
    353..383     +  promoter       lac promoter: promoter for the E. coli lac operon
    391..407     +  protein_bind   lac operator: The lac repressor binds to the lac operator to inhibit transcription in E. coli. This inhibition can be relieved by adding lactose or isopropyl-β-D-thiogalactopyranoside (IPTG). lac repressor encoded by lacI
   4165..4182    -  misc_feature   MCS (fragment): pUC18/19 multiple cloning site
   4262..6268    +  CDS            GLS: GLSK_HUMAN - Also known as GLS1, KIAA0838. Experimental evidence at protein level: Swiss-Prot protein existence level 1. [Isoform 2]: Lacks catalytic activity. From Homo sapiens (Human).
   6528..7388    +  CDS            sg25: sg25 is a basic (constitutively fluorescent) green fluorescent protein published in 1997, derived from Aequorea victoria.
   7428..7452    -  protein_bind   attB2: mutant version of attB; recombination site for the Gateway® BP reaction BP Clonase™
   7970..8122    +  CDS            aex-5 (fragment): AEX5_CAEEL - Also known as kpc-3 From Caenorhabditis elegans.
   8249..8284    +  CDS            rop (fragment): Rop protein, which maintains plasmids at low copy number; rop
   8386..8485    +  misc_feature   bom (fragment): basis of mobility region from pBR322
   8587..8691    +  promoter       AmpR promoter: bla
   8692..9552    +  CDS            AmpR: β-lactamase; bla; confers resistance to ampicillin, carbenicillin, and related antibiotics
   9723..29      +  rep_origin     ori (across the origin): high-copy-number ColE1/pMB1/pBR322/pUC origin of replication
