[The description below was written by a language model from this plasmid's Addgene catalogue record and pLannotate feature annotations shown in this document.]
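Description:
pHM1 KGA-WT is a worm expression plasmid of about 10.3 kb, built on the pHM1 backbone and intended for microinjection into nematodes to express the wild-type KGA isoform of human glutaminase (GLS). In bacteria it is maintained as a high-copy plasmid through a ColE1/pUC-type origin and selected with ampicillin via a β-lactamase gene under its own promoter. The annotation also picks up typical cloning-vector remnants: a lac promoter with its CAP binding site and operator, small fragments of lacI, rop, the bom region and an RSF-type origin, and a piece of the pUC18/19 polylinker. These appear to be backbone leftovers rather than functional parts of the expression cassette.

The payload is the human GLS coding sequence, roughly 2 kb, followed downstream on the same strand by a green fluorescent protein derived from Aequorea victoria. This matches the catalogue description of a C-terminal GFP tag, which would let the fusion protein's expression and localisation be followed in live animals. The annotated GFP span is longer than a typical GFP reading frame, which may reflect the synthetic introns common in worm vectors, although the record does not say so. An attB2 Gateway recombination site lies just after the GFP, and a short fragment matching the C. elegans aex-5 locus further downstream may belong to a 3′ regulatory region.

The promoter driving expression in the worm is not stated. A stretch of several kilobases upstream of the insert, between the lac operator and the polylinker fragment, is unannotated and may contain it. The associated publication concerns AMPK signalling and a metabolic shift from glucose to glutamine use, which suggests the plasmid was used to make transgenic nematodes expressing wild-type glutaminase.
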