Addgene plasmid #227837: pHM1 KGA-WT
Purpose: Used for microinjection of nematodes for expression of KGA-WT
Depositing lab: Sheng-cai Lin. Depositing organization: Xiamen University. Publication: AMPK targets PDZD8 to trigger carbon source shift from glucose to glutamine. Li M, Wang Y, Wei X, Cai WF, Wu J, Zhu M, Wang Y, Liu YH, Xiong J, Qu Q, Chen Y, Tian X, Yao L, Xie R, Li X, Chen S, Huang X, Zhang C, Xie C, Wu Y, Xu Z, Zhang B, Jiang B, Wang ZC, Li Q, Li G, Lin SY, Yu L, Piao HL, Deng X, Han J, Zhang CS, Lin SC. Cell Res. 2024 Jun 19. doi: 10.1038/s41422-024-00985-6. PubMed 38898113.
Backbone
  Vector backbone: pHM1
  Vector type: Worm Expression
Growth in bacteria
  Bacterial resistance: Ampicillin, 100 μg/mL
  Growth temperature: 37°C
  Growth strain: DH5alpha
  Copy number: High Copy
Gene/Insert
  Gene/Insert name: KGA isoform
  Species: H. sapiens (human)
  Entrez Gene: GLS (a.k.a. AAD20, CASGID, DEE71, EIEE71, GAC, GAM, GDPAG, GLS1, KGA)
  Tag / fusion protein: GFP (C terminal on insert)
  Cloning method: Ligation Independent Cloning
Terms and licenses: Academic/Nonprofit Terms; Industry Terms: Not Available to Industry
How to cite: pHM1 KGA-WT was a gift from Sheng-cai Lin (Addgene plasmid # 227837 ; http://n2t.net/addgene:227837 ; RRID:Addgene_227837)
